>Addgene plasmid #71953 | Jam2-AP-His | depositor full sequence | sequence record 138220 | Full sequence
GTCGAGGTCTCGACGGTATCGATTGACATTGATTATTGACTAGCTAGTTATTAATAGTAATCAATTACGG
GGTCATTAGTTCATAGCCCATATATGGAGTTCCGCGTTACATAACTTACGGTAAATGGCCCGCCTGGCTG
ACCGCCCAACGACCCCCGCCCATTGACGTCAATAATGACGTATGTTCCCATAGTAACGCCAATAGGGACT
TTCCATTGACGTCAATGGGTGGAGTATTTACGGTAAACTGCCCACTTGGCAGTACATCAAGTGTATCATA
TGCCAAGTCCGCCCCCTATTGACGTCAATGACGGTAAATGGCCCGCCTGGCATTATGCCCAGTACATGAC
CTTACGGGACTTTCCTACTTGGCAGTACATCTACGTATTAGTCATCGCTATTACCATGGTGATGCGGTTT
TGGCAGTACACCAATGGGCGTGGATAGCGGTTTGACTCACGGGGATTTCCAAGTCTCCACCCCATTGACG
TCAATGGGAGTTTGTTTTGGCACCAAAATCAACGGGACTTTCCAAAATGTCGTAATAACCCCGCCCCGTT
GACGCAAATGGGCGGTAGGCGTGTACGGTGGGAGGTCTATATAAGCAGAGCTCGTTTAGTGAACCGTCAG
ATCGCCTGGAGACGCCATCCACGCTGTTTTGACCTCCATAGAAGACACCGGGACCGATCCAGCCTCCGCG
GCCGGGAACGGTGCATTGGAACGCGGATTCCCCGTGCCAAGAGTGACGTAAGTACCGCCTATAGACTCTA
TAGGCACACCCCTTTGGCTCTTATGCATGCTATACTGTTTTTGGCTTGGGGCCTATACACCCCCGCTTCC
ATATGCTATAGGTGATGGTATAGCTTAGCCTATAGGTGTGGGTTATTGACCATTATTGACCACTCCCCTA
TTGGTGACGATACTTTCCATTACTAATCCATAACATGGCTCTTTGCCACAACTATCTCTATTGGCTATAT
GCCAATACTCTGTCCTTCAGAGACTGACACGGACTCTGTATTTTTACAGGATGGGGTCCCATTTATTATT
TACAAATTCACATATACAACAACGCCGTCCCCCGTGCCCGCAGTTTTTATTAAACATAGCGTGGGATCTC
CACGCGAATCTCGGGTACGTGTTCCGGACATGGGCTCTTCTCCGGTAGCGGCGGAGCTTCCACATCCGAG
CCCTGGTCCCATGCCTCCAGCGGCTCATGGTCGCTCGGCAGCTCCTTGCTCCTAACAGTGGAGGCCAGAC
TTAGGCACAGCACAATGCCCACCACCACCAGTGTGCCGCACAAGGCCGTGGCGGTAGGGTATGTGTCTGA
AAATGAGCTCGGAGATTGGGCTCGCACCGCTGACGCAGATGGAAGACTTAAGGCAGCGGCAGAAGAAGAT
GCAGGCAGCTGAGTTGTTGTATTCTGATAAGAGTCAGAGGTAACTCCCGTTGCGGTGCTGTTAACGGTGG
AGGGCAGTGTAGTCTGAGCAGTACTCGTTGCTGCCGCGCGCGCCACCAGACATAATAGCTGACAGACTAA
CAGACTGTTCCTTTCCATGGGTCTTTTCTGCAGAAGCTTGAATTCTCGAGGATCCGCGGCCGCGCCACCA
TGGCGAGGAGCCCCCAAGGCCTCCTGATGCTGCTGCTGCTACACTACTTGATCGTCGCCCTGGACTATCA
TAAGGCAAATGGGTTTTCTGCATCAAAAGACCACCGTCAAGAAGTCACAGTAATAGAGTTCCAAGAGGCT
ATTTTGGCTTGTAAAACCCCAAAGAAGACTACCTCCTCCAGACTGGAGTGGAAGAAGGTGGGACAGGGGG
TCTCCTTGGTCTACTACCAACAGGCTCTCCAAGGTGACTTTAAAGACCGTGCTGAGATGATAGATTTCAA
TATACGAATCAAAAATGTTACAAGAAGTGATGCTGGAGAGTATCGCTGTGAAGTCAGCGCTCCGACTGAG
CAAGGCCAGAACCTGCAGGAAGATAAAGTCATGCTAGAAGTACTAGTGGCTCCTGCTGTTCCTGCCTGTG
AAGTGCCCACTTCTGTTATGACTGGAAGTGTGGTGGAGCTACGATGCCAGGATAAAGAAGGAAACCCAGC
TCCGGAGTACATCTGGTTTAAAGATGGCACAAGTTTGCTAGGGAATCCAAAAGGCGGCACACACAACAAC
AGCTCGTACACAATGAACACGAAGTCTGGAATTCTGCAATTCAACATGATTTCCAAGATGGACAGTGGAG
AGTATTACTGCGAAGCCCGGAACTCTGTCGGACACCGCAGGTGCCCTGGGAAGCGAATGCAAGTAGGCGC
GCCTGGATCTTCCGGAATCATCCCAGTTGAGGAGGAGAACCCGGACTTCTGGAACCGCGAGGCAGCCGAG
GCCCTGGGTGCCGCCAAGAAGCTGCAGCCTGCACAGACAGCCGCCAAGAACCTCATCATCTTCCTGGGCG
ATGGGATGGGGGTGTCTACGGTGACAGCTGCCAGGATCCTAAAAGGGCAGAAGAAGGACAAACTGGGGCC
TGAGATACCCCTGGCCATGGACCGCTTCCCATATGTGGCTCTGTCCAAGACATACAATGTAGACAAACAT
GTGCCAGACAGTGGAGCCACAGCCACGGCCTACCTGTGCGGGGTCAAGGGCAACTTCCAGACCATTGGCT
TGAGTGCAGCCGCCCGCTTTAACCAGTGCAACACGACACGCGGCAACGAGGTCATCTCCGTGATGAATCG
GGCCAAGAAAGCAGGGAAGTCAGTGGGAGTGGTAACCACCACACGAGTGCAGCACGCCTCGCCAGCCGGC
ACCTACGCCCACACGGTGAACCGCAACTGGTACTCGGACGCCGACGTGCCTGCCTCGGCCCGCCAGGAGG
GGTGCCAGGACATCGCTACGCAGCTCATCTCCAACATGGACATTGACGTGATCCTAGGTGGGGGCCGAAA
GTACATGTTTCGCATGGGAACCCCAGACCCTGAGTACCCAGATGACTACAGCCAAGGTGGGACCAGGCTG
GACGGGAAGAATCTGGTGCAGGAATGGCTGGCGAAGCGCCAGGGTGCCCGGTATGTGTGGAACCGCACTG
AGCTCATGCAGGCTTCCCTGGACCCGTCTGTGACCCATCTCATGGGTCTCTTTGAGCCTGGAGACATGAA
ATACGAGATCCACCGAGACTCCACACTGGACCCCTCCCTGATGGAGATGACAGAGGCTGCCCTGCGCCTG
CTGAGCAGGAACCCCCGCGGCTTCTTCCTCTTCGTGGAGGGTGGTCGCATCGACCATGGTCATCATGAAA
GCAGGGCTTACCGGGCACTGACTGAGACGATCATGTTCGACGACGCCATTGAGAGGGCGGGCCAGCTCAC
CAGCGAGGAGGACACGCTGAGCCTCGTCACTGCCGACCACTCCCACGTCTTCTCCTTCGGAGGCTACCCC
CTGCGAGGGAGCTCCATCTTCGGGCTGGCCCCTGGCAAGGCCCGGGACAGGAAGGCCTACACGGTCCTCC
TATACGGAAACGGTCCAGGCTATGTGCTCAAGGACGGCGCCCGGCCGGATGTTACCGAGAGCGAGAGCGG
GAGCCCCGAGTATCGGCAGCAGTCAGCAGTGCCCCTGGACGAAGAGACCCACGCAGGCGAGGACGTGGCG
GTGTTCGCGCGCGGCCCGCAGGCGCACCTGGTTCACGGCGTGCAGGAGCAGACCTTCATAGCGCACGTCA
TGGCCTTCGCCGCCTGCCTGGAGCCCTACACCGCCTGCGACCTGGCGCCCCCCGCCGGCACCACCGACGC
CGCGCACCCGGGTCATCATCACCATCACCATTAATCTAGAGATCTTATTAAAGCAGAACTTGTTTATTGC
AGCTTATAATGGTTACAAATAAAGCAATAGCATCACAAATTTCACAAATAAAGCATTTTTTTCACTGCAT
TCTAGTTGTGGTTTGTCCAAACTCATCAATGTATCTTATCATGTCTGGTCGACTCTAGCTAGACTCTTCC
GCTTCCTCGCTCACTGACTCGCTGCGCTCGGTCGTTCGGCTGCGGCGAGCGGTATCAGCTCACTCAAAGG
CGGTAATACGGTTATCCACAGAATCAGGGGATAACGCAGGAAAGAACATGTGAGCAAAAGGCCAGCAAAA
GGCCAGGAACCGTAAAAAGGCCGCGTTGCTGGCGTTTTTCCATAGGCTCCGCCCCCCTGACGAGCATCAC
AAAAATCGACGCTCAAGTCAGAGGTGGCGAAACCCGACAGGACTATAAAGATACCAGGCGTTTCCCCCTG
GAAGCTCCCTCGTGCGCTCTCCTGTTCCGACCCTGCCGCTTACCGGATACCTGTCCGCCTTTCTCCCTTC
GGGAAGCGTGGCGCTTTCTCATAGCTCACGCTGTAGGTATCTCAGTTCGGTGTAGGTCGTTCGCTCCAAG
CTGGGCTGTGTGCACGAACCCCCCGTTCAGCCCGACCGCTGCGCCTTATCCGGTAACTATCGTCTTGAGT
CCAACCCGGTAAGACACGACTTATCGCCACTGGCAGCAGCCACTGGTAACAGGATTAGCAGAGCGAGGTA
TGTAGGCGGTGCTACAGAGTTCTTGAAGTGGTGGCCTAACTACGGCTACACTAGAAGAACAGTATTTGGT
ATCTGCGCTCTGCTGAAGCCAGTTACCTTCGGAAAAAGAGTTGGTAGCTCTTGATCCGGCAAACAAACCA
CCGCTGGTAGCGGTGGTTTTTTTGTTTGCAAGCAGCAGATTACGCGCAGAAAAAAAGGATCTCAAGAAGA
TCCTTTGATCTTTTCTACGGGGTCTGACGCTCAGTGGAACGAAAACTCACGTTAAGGGATTTTGGTCATG
AGATTATCAAAAAGGATCTTCACCTAGATCCTTTTAAATTAAAAATGAAGTTTTAAATCAATCTAAAGTA
TATATGAGTAAACTTGGTCTGACAGTTACCAATGCTTAATCAGTGAGGCACCTATCTCAGCGATCTGTCT
ATTTCGTTCATCCATAGTTGCCTGACTCCCCGTCGTGTAGATAACTACGATACGGGAGGGCTTACCATCT
GGCCCCAGTGCTGCAATGATACCGCGAGACCCACGCTCACCGGCTCCAGATTTATCAGCAATAAACCAGC
CAGCCGGAAGGGCCGAGCGCAGAAGTGGTCCTGCAACTTTATCCGCCTCCATCCAGTCTATTAATTGTTG
CCGGGAAGCTAGAGTAAGTAGTTCGCCAGTTAATAGTTTGCGCAACGTTGTTGCCATTGCTACAGGCATC
GTGGTGTCACGCTCGTCGTTTGGTATGGCTTCATTCAGCTCCGGTTCCCAACGATCAAGGCGAGTTACAT
GATCCCCCATGTTGTGCAAAAAAGCGGTTAGCTCCTTCGGTCCTCCGATCGTTGTCAGAAGTAAGTTGGC
CGCAGTGTTATCACTCATGGTTATGGCAGCACTGCATAATTCTCTTACTGTCATGCCATCCGTAAGATGC
TTTTCTGTGACTGGTGAGTACTCAACCAAGTCATTCTGAGAATAGTGTATGCGGCGACCGAGTTGCTCTT
GCCCGGCGTCAATACGGGATAATACCGCGCCACATAGCAGAACTTTAAAAGTGCTCATCATTGGAAAACG
TTCTTCGGGGCGAAAACTCTCAAGGATCTTACCGCTGTTGAGATCCAGTTCGATGTAACCCACTCGTGCA
CCCAACTGATCTTCAGCATCTTTTACTTTCACCAGCGTTTCTGGGTGAGCAAAAACAGGAAGGCAAAATG
CCGCAAAAAAGGGAATAAGGGCGACACGGAAATGTTGAATACTCATACTCTTCCTTTTTCAATATTATTG
AAGCATTTATCAGGGTTATTGTCTCATGAGCGGATACATATTTGAATGTATTTAGAAAAATAAACAAATA
GGGGTTCCGCGCACATTTCCCCGAAAAGTGCCACCTGACGTCTAAGAAACCATTATTATCATGACATTAA
CCTATAAAAATAGGCGTATCACGAGGCCCTTTCGTCTCGCGCGTTTCGGTGATGACGGTGAAAACCTCTG
ACACATGCAGCTCCCGGAGGAATGTGTGTCAGTTAGGGTGTGGAAAGTCCCCAGGCTCCCCAGGCAGGCA
GAAGTATGCAAAGCATGCATCTCAATTAGTCAGCAACCAGGTGTGGAAAGTCCCCAGGCTCCCCAGCAGG
CAGAAGTATGCAAAGCATGCATCTCAATTAGTCAGCAACCATAGTCCCGCCCCTAACTCCGCCCATCCCG
CCCCTAACTCCGCCCAGTTCCGCCCATTCTCCGCCCCATGGCTGACTAATTTTTTTTATTTATGCAGAGG
CCGAGGCCGCCTCTGCCTCTGAGCTATTCCAGAAGTAGTGAGGAGGCTTTTTTGGAGGCCTAGGCTTTTG
CAAAAAGCTCCCGGGAGCTTGTATATCCATTTTCGTCCCGGAGACGGTCACAGCTTGTCTGTAAGCGGAT
GCCGGGAGCAGACAAGCCCGTCAGGGCGCGTCAGCGGGTGTTGGCGGGTGTCGGGGCTGGCTTAACTATG
CGGCATCAGAGCAGATTGTACTGAGAGTGCACCATATGCGGTGTGAAATACCGCACAGATGCGTAAGGAG
AAAATACCGCATCAGGAAATTGTAAGCGTTAATATTTTGTTAAAATTCGCGTTAAATTTTTGTTAAATCA
GCTCATTTTTTAACCAATAGGCCGAAATCGGCAAAATCCCTTATAAATCAAAAGAATAGACCGAGATAGG
GT
[37 nt withheld, positions 6723-6759]
AAAGAACGTGGACTCCAACGTCAAAGG
[49 nt withheld, positions 6787-6835]
T
[91 nt withheld, positions 6837-6927]
G
[124 nt withheld, positions 6929-7052]
CCATTCGCCATTCAGGCTGCGCAACTGTTGGGAAGGGCGATCGGTGCGGGCCTCTTCGCTATTACGCCAG
CTGGCGAAAGGGGGATGTGCTGCAAGGCGATTAAGTTGGGTAACGCCAGGGTTTTCCCAGTCACGACGTT
GTAAAACGACGGCCAGTGAATT
Features (pLannotate 1.2.2; 14 found; start..end, strand, type, name):
     25..408     +  enhancer       CMV enhancer: human cytomegalovirus immediate early enhancer
    410..609     +  promoter       CMV promoter: human cytomegalovirus (CMV) immediate early promoter
    748..1573    +  intron         CMV intron A: human cytomegalovirus intron A (Chapman et al., 1991)
   1610..2332    +  CDS            Jam2 (fragment): JAM2_MOUSE - Also known as Vejam From Mus musculus (Mouse).
   2327..3778    +  CDS            SEAP: secreted alkaline phosphatase from human placenta The natural enzyme has a C-terminal transmembrane sequence that is replaced by a GPI anchor.
   3837..3958    +  polyA_signal   SV40 poly(A) signal: SV40 polyadenylation signal
   4167..4755    -  rep_origin     ori: high-copy-number ColE1/pMB1/pBR322/pUC origin of replication
   4926..5786    -  CDS            AmpR: β-lactamase; bla; confers resistance to ampicillin, carbenicillin, and related antibiotics
   5787..5891    -  promoter       AmpR promoter: bla
   5986..6021    +  CDS            rop (fragment): Rop protein, which maintains plasmids at low copy number; rop
   6044..6374    +  promoter       SV40 promoter: SV40 enhancer and early promoter
   6497..6596    +  misc_feature   bom (fragment): basis of mobility region from pBR322
   6624..7052    -  rep_origin     f1 ori (sequence partly withheld): f1 bacteriophage origin of replication; arrow indicates direction of (+) strand synthesis
   7056..7213    -  CDS            lacZα (fragment): LacZα fragment of β-galactosidase; lacZ fragment
