[The description below was written by a language model from this plasmid's Addgene catalogue record and pLannotate feature annotations shown in this document.]
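Description:
Jam2-AP-His is a mammalian expression plasmid built on the pCMVi-SV40ori backbone that produces the extracellular region of mouse junction adhesion molecule 2 (Jam2, also called JAM-B or VE-JAM) as a soluble fusion protein. Transcription is driven by the human cytomegalovirus immediate early enhancer and promoter, followed by CMV intron A, an element commonly included to boost expression in mammalian cells. The Jam2 ectodomain fragment, recorded as a 696 bp insert cloned between retained NotI and AscI sites, is joined in frame at its C terminus to backbone-encoded human placental alkaline phosphatase in its secreted form, followed by a 6X histidine tag. The histidine tag is stated in the catalogue entry but is not separately annotated in the feature table. An SV40 polyadenylation signal terminates the transcript.

In bacteria the plasmid is maintained at high copy through a ColE1/pUC-type origin and selected with ampicillin via the β-lactamase gene. The backbone also carries an SV40 enhancer/early promoter region, which matches the "SV40ori" in the backbone name and would typically allow episomal amplification in cells expressing SV40 large T antigen. An f1 phage origin and leftover fragments of rop, bom and lacZα are also present and appear to be cloning remnants. No mammalian selection marker is annotated, consistent with transient transfection.

The alkaline phosphatase moiety provides an enzymatic readout for detecting binding of the secreted ectodomain, and the histidine tag offers a handle for purification or capture. The associated publication describes an extracellular biochemical interaction screen of cell-surface recognition proteins in the retina, which is the type of receptor–ligand binding assay this construct is suited to.
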