Addgene plasmid #71953: Jam2-AP-His
Purpose: Expresses the extracellular region of the JAM-2 protein, C-terminally fused to alkaline phosphatase + 6X histidine tag.
Depositing lab: Woj Wojtowicz. Depositing organization: University of California, Berkeley. Publication: An extracellular biochemical screen reveals that FLRTs and Unc5s mediate neuronal subtype recognition in the retina. Visser JJ, Cheng Y, Perry SC, Chastain AB, Parsa B, Masri SS, Ray TA, Kay JN, Wojtowicz WM. Elife. 2015 Dec 3;4. pii: e08149. doi: 10.7554/eLife.08149. PubMed 26633812.
Backbone
  Vector backbone: pCMVi-SV40ori
  Vector type: Mammalian Expression
Growth in bacteria
  Bacterial resistance: Ampicillin, 100 μg/mL
  Growth temperature: 37°C
  Growth strain: DH5alpha
  Copy number: High Copy
Gene/Insert
  Gene/Insert name: Jam2 (alt names: Junction adhesion molecule 2; JAM-2; JAM-B; Jcam2; VE-JAM; NCBI gene ID 67374; Reference sequence NM_023844.5)
  Species: M. musculus (mouse)
  Insert size (bp): 696
  Entrez Gene: Jam2 (a.k.a. 1110002N23Rik, 2410030G21Rik, 2410167M24Rik, JAM-2, JAM-B, Jcam2, VE-JAM)
  Promoter: CMV
  Tag / fusion protein: AP-His (C terminal on backbone)
  Cloning method: Restriction Enzyme; 5′ cloning site NotI (not destroyed); 3′ cloning site AscI (not destroyed)
  Sequencing primers: 5′ GTCAGAGGTAACTCCCGTTGC; 3′ GAGGTTCTTGGCGGCTGTC
Terms and licenses: Academic/Nonprofit Terms; Industry Terms: Not Available to Industry
How to cite: Jam2-AP-His was a gift from Woj Wojtowicz (Addgene plasmid # 71953 ; http://n2t.net/addgene:71953 ; RRID:Addgene_71953)
