>Addgene plasmid #71953 | Jam2-AP-His | addgene partial sequence | sequence record 138215 | SV40pA-R 5'-GAAATTTGTGATGCTATTGC-3'
ATAAGATCTCTAGATTAATGGTGATGGTGATGATGACCCGGGTGCGCGGCGTCGGTGGTGCCGGCGGGGG
GCGCCAGGTCGCAGGCGGTGTAGGGCTCCAGGCAGGCGGCGAAGGCCATGACGTGCGCTATGAAGGTCTG
CTCCTGCACGCCGTGAACCAGGTGCGCCTGCGGGCCGCGCGCGAACACCGCCACGTCCTCGCCTGCGTGG
GTCTCTTCGTCCAGGGGCACTGCTGACTGCTGCCGATACTCGGGGCTCCCGCTCTCGCTCTCGGTAACAT
CCGGCCGGGCGCCGTCCTTGAGCACATAGCCTGGACCGTTTCCGTATAGGAGGACCGTGTAGGCCTTCCT
GTCCCGGGCCTTGCCAGGGGCCAGCCCGAAGATGGAGCTCCCTCGCAGGGGGTAGCCTCCGAAGGAGAAG
ACGTGGGAGTGGTCGGCAGTGACGAGGCTCAGCGTGTCCTCCTCGCTGGTGAGCTGGCCCGCCCTCTCAA
TGGCGTCGTCGAACATGATCGTCTCAGTCAGTGCCCGGTAAGCCCTGCTTTCATGATGACCATGGTCGAT
GCGACCACCCTCCACGAAGAGGAAGAAGCCGCGGGGGTTCCTGCTCAGCAGGCGCAGGGCAGCCTCTGTC
ATCTCCATCAGGGAGGGGTCCAGTGTGGAGTCTCGGTGGATCTCGTATTTCATGTCTCCAGGCTCAAAGA
GACCCATGAGATGGGTCACAGACGGGTCCAGGGAAGCCTGCATGAGCTCAGTGCGGTTCCACACATACCG
GGCACCCTGGCGCTTCGCCAGCCATTCCTGCACCAGATTCTTCCCGTCCAGCCTGGTCC
