>Addgene plasmid #71953 | Jam2-AP-His | addgene partial sequence | sequence record 138216 | pMRB101-F 5'-aagatgcaggcagctgagtt-3'
ACGGTGGAGGGCAGTGTAGTCTGAGCAGTACTCGTTGCTGCCGCGCGCGCCACCAGACATAATAGCTGAC
AGACTAACAGACTGTTCCTTTCCATGGGTCTTTTCTGCAGAAGCTTGAATTCTCGAGGATCCGCGGCCGC
GCCACCATGGCGAGGAGCCCCCAAGGCCTCCTGATGCTGCTGCTGCTACACTACTTGATCGTCGCCCTGG
ACTATCATAAGGCAAATGGGTTTTCTGCATCAAAAGACCACCGTCAAGAAGTCACAGTAATAGAGTTCCA
AGAGGCTATTTTGGCTTGTAAAACCCCAAAGAAGACTACCTCCTCCAGACTGGAGTGGAAGAAGGTGGGA
CAGGGGGTCTCCTTGGTCTACTACCAACAGGCTCTCCAAGGTGACTTTAAAGACCGTGCTGAGATGATAG
ATTTCAATATACGAATCAAAAATGTTACAAGAAGTGATGCTGGAGAGTATCGCTGTGAAGTCAGCGCTCC
GACTGAGCAAGGCCAGAACCTGCAGGAAGATAAAGTCATGCTAGAAGTACTAGTGGCTCCTGCTGTTCCT
GCCTGTGAAGTGCCCACTTCTGTTATGACTGGAAGTGTGGTGGAGCTACGATGCCAGGATAAAGAAGGAA
ACCCAGCTCCGGAGTACATCTGGTTTAAAGATGGCACAAGTTTGCTAGGGAATCCAAA
